>Addgene plasmid #140861 | pLz33_CsoS2_NTD_GFP | depositor full sequence | sequence record 273767 | pLz33_CsoS2_NTD_GFP sequence 6165 bps
GTTAAGATCCGGCTGCTAACAAAGCCCGAAAGGAAGCTGAGTTGGCTGCTGCCACCGCTGAGCAATAACT
AGCATAACCCCTTGGGGCCTCTAAACGGGTCTTGAGGGGTTTTTTGCTGAAAGGAGGAACTATATCCGGA
TATCCACAGGACGGGTGTGGTCGCCATGATCGCGTAGTCGATAGTGGCTCCAAGTAGCGAAGCGAGCAGG
ACTGGGCGGCGGCCAAAGCGGTCGGACAGTGCTCCGAGAACGGGTGCGCATAGAAATTGCATCAACGCAT
ATAGCGCTAGCAGCACGCCATAGTGACTGGCGATGCTGTCGGAATGGACGATATCCCGCAAGAGGCCCGG
CAGTACCGGCATAACCAAGCCTATGCCTACAGCATCCAGGGTGACGGTGCCGAGGATGACGATGAGCGCA
TTGTTAGATTTCATACACGGTGCCTGACTGCGTTAGCAATTTAACTGTGATAAACTACCGCATTAAAGCT
TATCGATGATAAGCTGTCAAACATGAGAATTCTTGAAGACGAAAGGGCCTCGTGATACGCCTATTTTTAT
AGGTTAATGTCATGATAATAATGGTTTCTTAGACGTCAGGTGGCACTTTTCGGGGAAATGTGCGCGGAAC
CCCTATTTGTTTATTTTTCTAAATACATTCAAATATGTATCCGCTCATGAGACAATAACCCTGATAAATG
CTTCAATAATATTGAAAAAGGAAGAGTATGAGTATTCAACATTTCCGTGTCGCCCTTATTCCCTTTTTTG
CGGCATTTTGCCTTCCTGTTTTTGCTCACCCAGAAACGCTGGTGAAAGTAAAAGATGCTGAAGATCAGTT
GGGTGCACGAGTGGGTTACATCGAACTGGATCTCAACAGCGGTAAGATCCTTGAGAGTTTTCGCCCCGAA
GAACGTTTTCCAATGATGAGCACTTTTAAAGTTCTGCTATGTGGCGCGGTATTATCCCGTGTTGACGCCG
GGCAAGAGCAACTCGGTCGCCGCATACACTATTCTCAGAATGACTTGGTTGAGTACTCACCAGTCACAGA
AAAGCATCTTACGGATGGCATGACAGTAAGAGAATTATGCAGTGCTGCCATAACCATGAGTGATAACACT
GCGGCCAACTTACTTCTGACAACGATCGGAGGACCGAAGGAGCTAACCGCTTTTTTGCACAACATGGGGG
ATCATGTAACTCGCCTTGATCGTTGGGAACCGGAGCTGAATGAAGCCATACCAAACGACGAGCGTGACAC
CACGATGCCTGCAGCAATGGCAACAACGTTGCGCAAACTATTAACTGGCGAACTACTTACTCTAGCTTCC
CGGCAACAATTAATAGACTGGATGGAGGCGGATAAAGTTGCAGGACCACTTCTGCGCTCGGCCCTTCCGG
CTGGCTGGTTTATTGCTGATAAATCTGGAGCCGGTGAGCGTGGCTCTCGCGGTATCATTGCAGCACTGGG
GCCAGATGGTAAGCCCTCCCGTATCGTAGTTATCTACACGACGGGGAGTCAGGCAACTATGGATGAACGA
AATAGACAGATCGCTGAGATAGGTGCCTCACTGATTAAGCATTGGTAACTGTCAGACCAAGTTTACTCAT
ATATACTTTAGATTGATTTAAAACTTCATTTTTAATTTAAAAGGATCTAGGTGAAGATCCTTTTTGATAA
TCTCATGACCAAAATCCCTTAACGTGAGTTTTCGTTCCACTGAGCGTCAGACCCCGTAGAAAAGATCAAA
GGATCTTCTTGAGATCCTTTTTTTCTGCGCGTAATCTGCTGCTTGCAAACAAAAAAACCACCGCTACCAG
CGGTGGTTTGTTTGCCGGATCAAGAGCTACCAACTCTTTTTCCGAAGGTAACTGGCTTCAGCAGAGCGCA
GATACCAAATACTGTCCTTCTAGTGTAGCCGTAGTTAGGCCACCACTTCAAGAACTCTGTAGCACCGCCT
ACATACCTCGCTCTGCTAATCCTGTTACCAGTGGCTGCTGCCAGTGGCGATAAGTCGTGTCTTACCGGGT
TGGACTCAAGACGATAGTTACCGGATAAGGCGCAGCGGTCGGGCTGAACGGGGGGTTCGTGCACACAGCC
CAGCTTGGAGCGAACGACCTACACCGAACTGAGATACCTACAGCGTGAGCTATGAGAAAGCGCCACGCTT
CCCGAAGGGAGAAAGGCGGACAGGTATCCGGTAAGCGGCAGGGTCGGAACAGGAGAGCGCACGAGGGAGC
TTCCAGGGGGAAACGCCTGGTATCTTTATAGTCCTGTCGGGTTTCGCCACCTCTGACTTGAGCGTCGATT
TTTGTGATGCTCGTCAGGGGGGCGGAGCCTATGGAAAAACGCCAGCAACGCGGCCTTTTTACGGTTCCTG
GCCTTTTGCTGGCCTTTTGCTCACATGTTCTTTCCTGCGTTATCCCCTGATTCTGTGGATAACCGTATTA
CCGCCTTTGAGTGAGCTGATACCGCTCGCCGCAGCCGAACGACCGAGCGCAGCGAGTCAGTGAGCGAGGA
AGCGGAAGAGCGCCTGATGCGGTATTTTCTCCTTACGCATCTGTGCGGTATTTCACACCGCAATGGTGCA
CTCTCAGTACAATCTGCTCTGATGCCGCATAGTTAAGCCAGTATACACTCCGCTATCGCTACGTGACTGG
GTCATGGCTGCGCCCCGACACCCGCCAACACCCGCTGACGCGCCCTGACGGGCTTGTCTGCTCCCGGCAT
CCGCTTACAGACAAGCTGTGACCGCCTCCGGGAGCTGCATGTGTCAGAGGTTTTCACCGTCATCACCGAA
ACGCGCGAGGCAGCTGCGGTAAAGCTCATCAGCGTGGTCGTGAAGCGATTCACAGATGTCTGCCTGTTCA
TCCGCGTCCAGCTCGTTGAGTTTCTCCAGAAGCGTTAATGTCTGGCTTCTGATAAAGCGGGCCATGTTAA
GGGCGGTTTTTTCCTGTTTGGTCACTGATGCCTCCGTGTAAGGGGGATTTCTGTTCATGGGGGTAATGAT
ACCGATGAAACGAGAGAGGATGCTCACGATACGGGTTACTGATGATGAACATGCCCGGTTACTGGAACGT
TGTGAGGGTAAACAACTGGCGGTATGGATGCGGCGGGACCAGAGAAAAATCACTCAGGGTCAATGCCAGC
GCTTCGTTAATACAGATGTAGGTGTTCCACAGGGTAGCCAGCAGCATCCTGCGATGCAGATCCGGAACAT
AATGGTGCAGGGCGCTGACTTCCGCGTTTCCAGACTTTACGAAACACGGAAACCGAAGACCATTCATGTT
GTTGCTCAGGTCGCAGACGTTTTGCAGCAGCAGTCGCTTCACGTTCGCTCGCGTATCGGTGATTCATTCT
GCTAACCAGTAAGGCAACCCCGCCAGCCTAGCCGGGTCCTCAACGACAGGAGCACGATCATGCGCACCCG
TGGCCAGGACCCAACGCTGCCCGAGATGCGCCGCGTGCGGCTGCTGGAGATGGCGGACGCGATGGATATG
TTCTGCCAAGGGTTGGTTTGCGCATTCACAGTTCTCCGCAAGAATTGATTGGCTCCAATTCTTGGAGTGG
TGAATCCGTTAGCGAGGTGCCGCCGGCTTCCATTCAGGTCGAGGTGGCCCGGCTCCATGCACCGCGACGC
AACGCGGGGAGGCAGACAAGGTATAGGGCGGCGCCTACAATCCATGCCAACCCGTTCCATGTGCTCGCCG
AGGCGGCATAAATCGCCGTGACGATCAGCGGTCCAGTGATCGAAGTTAGGCTGGTAAGAGCCGCGAGCGA
TCCTTGAAGCTGTCCCTGATGGTCGTCATCTACCTGCCTGGACAGCATGGCCTGCAACGCGGGCATCCCG
ATGCCGCCGGAAGCGAGAAGAATCATAATGGGGAAGGCCATCCAGCCTCGCGTCGCGAACGCCAGCAAGA
CGTAGCCCAGCGCGTCGGCCGCCATGCCGGCGATAATGGCCTGCTTCTCGCCGAAACGTTTGGTGGCGGG
ACCAGTGACGAAGGCTTGAGCGAGGGCGTGCAAGATTCCGAATACCGCAAGCGACAGGCCGATCATCGTC
GCGCTCCAGCGAAAGCGGTCCTCGCCGAAAATGACCCAGAGCGCTGCCGGCACCTGTCCTACGAGTTGCA
TGATAAAGAAGACAGTCATAAGTGCGGCGACGATAGTCATGCCCCGCGCCCACCGGAAGGAGCTGACTGG
GTTGAAGGCTCTCAAGGGCATCGGTCGACGCTCTCCCTTATGCGACTCCTGCATTAGGAAGCAGCCCAGT
AGTAGGTTGAGGCCGTTGAGCACCGCCGCCGCAAGGAATGGTGCATGCAAGGAGATGGCGCCCAACAGTC
CCCCGGCCACGGGGCCTGCCACCATACCCACGCCGAAACAAGCGCTCATGAGCCCGAAGTGGCGAGCCCG
ATCTTCCCCATCGGTGATGTCGGCGATATAGGCGCCAGCAACCGCACCTGTGGCGCCGGTGATGCCGGCC
ACGATGCGTCCGGCGTAGAGGATCGAGATCTCGATCCCGCGAAATTAATACGACTCACTATAGGGACACC
ACAACGGTTTCCCTCTAGAAATAATTTTGTTTAACTTTAAGAAGGAGATATACCATGCACCATCACCATC
ACCATGAAAACCTGTACTTCCAGTCCCCTTCACAGTCAGGAATGAATCCTGCCGACCTGAGCGGACTCTC
TGGCAAGGAACTGGCACGCGCACGCCGCGCTGCACTATCCAAGCAAGGGAAAGCAGCTGTTTCTAATAAA
ACGGCTAGCGTAAACCGTAGCACTAAACAGGCGGCATCTTCGATCAATACAAATCAGGTGCGCTCTTCTG
TAAATGAAGTGCCCACTGATTACCAAATGGCGGATCAATTGTGCTCTACGATTGATCATGCTGACTTTGG
TACCGAAAGCAATCGCGTTAGAGATCTCTGCCGTCAACGCAGAGAGGCACTATCAACTATCGGTAAAAAA
GCGGTTAAAACCAACGGCAAGCCGTCGGGTCGCGTTCGACCACAGCAATCAGTGGTTCACAACGACGCAA
TGATCGAAAATGCCGGTGATACTAACCAATCATCGTCCACTTCATTAAATAATGAACTTTCCGAAATCTG
CTCCATAGCAGACGACATGCCGGAGCGTTTTGGTTCACAAGCCAAAACCGTCCGTGATATCTGCCGTGCA
CGCCGTCAAGCGCTCTCTGAGCGTGGAACTCGCGCCGTGCCGCCAAAGCCGCAATCTCAAGGTGGTCCAG
GACGCAATGGCTATCAAATTGATGGATACCTAGATACCGCACTTCATGGCCGCGATGCCGCCAAGCGCCA
CCGTGAAATGCTCTGTCAATACGGCCGCGGCACAGCACCTTCCTGCAAGCCAACAGGCCGTGTCAAAAAT
TCTGTACAGTCGGGCAACGCAGCGCCAAAAAAGGTTTCAGGTAGCGGAAGCGGCGGTTCTAAAGGTGAAG
AACTGTTCACCGGTGTTGTTCCGATCCTGGTTGAACTGGATGGTGATGTTAACGGCCACAAATTCTCTGT
TCGTGGTGAAGGTGAAGGTGATGCAACCAACGGTAAACTGACCCTGAAATTCATCTGCACTACCGGTAAA
CTGCCGGTTCCATGGCCGACTCTGGTGACTACCCTGACCTATGGTGTTCAGTGTTTTTCTCGTTACCCGG
ATCACATGAAGCAGCATGATTTCTTCAAATCTGCAATGCCGGAAGGTTATGTACAGGAGCGCACCATTTC
TTTCAAAGACGATGGCACCTACAAAACCCGTGCAGAGGTTAAATTTGAAGGTGATACTCTGGTGAACCGT
ATTGAACTGAAAGGCATTGATTTCAAAGAGGACGGCAACATCCTGGGCCACAAACTGGAATATAACTTCA
ACTCCCATAACGTTTACATCACCGCAGACAAACAGAAGAACGGTATCAAAGCTAACTTCAAAATTCGCCA
TAACGTTGAAGACGGTAGCGTACAGCTGGCGGACCACTACCAGCAGAACACTCCGATCGGTGATGGTCCG
GTTCTGCTGCCGGATAACCACTACCTGTCCACCCAGTCTAAACTGTCCAAAGACCCGAACGAAAAGCGCG
ACCACATGGTGCTGCTGGAGTTCGTTACTGCAGCAGGTATCACGCACGGCATGGATGAGCTCTACAAATA
AAGCG
Features (pLannotate 1.2.2; 17 found; start..end, strand, type, name):
     12..61      +  CDS            SET1 (fragment): solubility-enhancement tag derived from T7 phage gene 10B
     69..116     +  terminator     T7 terminator: transcription terminator for bacteriophage T7 RNA polymerase
    142..434     -  CDS            TcR (fragment): tetracycline efflux protein; tet; confers resistance to tetracycline
    482..510     -  promoter       tet promoter: E. coli promoter for tetracycline efflux protein gene
    623..727     +  promoter       AmpR promoter: bla
    728..1585    +  CDS            bla: BLAT_ECOLX - Experimental evidence at protein level: Swiss-Prot protein existence level 1. TEM-type are the most prevalent beta-lactamases in enterobacteria; they hydrolyze the beta-lactam bond in susceptible beta-lactam antibiotics, thus conferring resistance to penicillins and cephalosporins. TEM-3 and TEM-4 are capable of hydrolyzing cefotaxime and ceftazidime. TEM-5 is capable of hydrolyzing ceftazidime. TEM-6 is capable of hydrolyzing ceftazidime and aztreonam. TEM-8/CAZ-2, TEM- 16/CAZ-7 and TEM-24/CAZ-6 are markedly active against ceftazidime. IRT- 4 shows resistance to beta-lactamase in
   1759..2347    +  rep_origin     ori: high-copy-number ColE1/pMB1/pBR322/pUC origin of replication
   2533..2672    -  misc_feature   bom: basis of mobility region from pBR322
   2774..2965    -  CDS            rop: Rop protein, which maintains plasmids at low copy number; rop
   2982..3362    +  CDS            YPB1_ECOLX: Protein predicted: Swiss-Prot protein existence level 4. From Escherichia coli.
   3604..4504    -  CDS            TcR (fragment): tetracycline efflux protein; tet; confers resistance to tetracycline
   4526..4544    +  promoter       T7 promoter: promoter for bacteriophage T7 RNA polymerase
   4576..4598    +  RBS            RBS: efficient ribosome binding site from bacteriophage T7 gene 10 (Olins and Rangwala, 1989)
   4608..4625    +  CDS            6xHis: 6xHis affinity tag
   4626..4643    +  CDS            TEV site (fragment): tobacco etch virus (TEV) protease recognition and cleavage site
   4647..5450    +  CDS            csoS2 (fragment): CSOS2_HALNC - Experimental evidence at protein level: Swiss-Prot protein existence level 1. Unlike beta-carboxysomes, alpha-carboxysomes (Cb) can form without cargo protein. CsoS2 is essential for Cb formation and is also capable of targeting foreign proteins to the Cb. The Cb shell assembles with the aid of CsoS2; CsoS1A, CsoS1B and CsoS1C form the majority of the shell while CsoS4A and CsoS4B form vertices. CsoS1D forms pseudohexamers that probably control metabolite flux into and out of the shell. From Halothiobacillus neapolitanus (strain ATCC 23641 / c2) (Thiobacillus neapolitanus).
   5448..6158    +  CDS            Superfolder GFP: Superfolder GFP is a basic (constitutively fluorescent) green fluorescent protein published in 2005, derived from Aequorea victoria. It is reported to be a very rapidly-maturing weak dimer.
