>Addgene plasmid #140861 | pLz33_CsoS2_NTD_GFP | addgene full sequence | sequence record 298012 | Addgene NGS Result
GACACCACAACGGTTTCCCTCTAGAAATAATTTTGTTTAACTTTAAGAAGGAGATATACCATGCACCATC
ACCATCACCATGAAAACCTGTACTTCCAGTCCCCTTCACAGTCAGGAATGAATCCTGCCGACCTGAGCGG
ACTCTCTGGCAAGGAACTGGCACGCGCACGCCGCGCTGCACTATCCAAGCAAGGGAAAGCAGCTGTTTCT
AATAAAACGGCTAGCGTAAACCGTAGCACTAAACAGGCGGCATCTTCGATCAATACAAATCAGGTGCGCT
CTTCTGTAAATGAAGTGCCCACTGATTACCAAATGGCGGATCAATTGTGCTCTACGATTGATCATGCTGA
CTTTGGTACCGAAAGCAATCGCGTTAGAGATCTCTGCCGTCAACGCAGAGAGGCACTATCAACTATCGGT
AAAAAAGCGGTTAAAACCAACGGCAAGCCGTCGGGTCGCGTTCGACCACAGCAATCAGTGGTTCACAACG
ACGCAATGATCGAAAATGCCGGTGATACTAACCAATCATCGTCCACTTCATTAAATAATGAACTTTCCGA
AATCTGCTCCATAGCAGACGACATGCCGGAGCGTTTTGGTTCACAAGCCAAAACCGTCCGTGATATCTGC
CGTGCACGCCGTCAAGCGCTCTCTGAGCGTGGAACTCGCGCCGTGCCGCCAAAGCCGCAATCTCAAGGTG
GTCCAGGACGCAATGGCTATCAAATTGATGGATACCTAGATACCGCACTTCATGGCCGCGATGCCGCCAA
GCGCCACCGTGAAATGCTCTGTCAATACGGCCGCGGCACAGCACCTTCCTGCAAGCCAACAGGCCGTGTC
AAAAATTCTGTACAGTCGGGCAACGCAGCGCCAAAAAAGGTTTCAGGTAGCGGAAGCGGCGGTTCTAAAG
GTGAAGAACTGTTCACCGGTGTTGTTCCGATCCTGGTTGAACTGGATGGTGATGTTAACGGCCACAAATT
CTCTGTTCGTGGTGAAGGTGAAGGTGATGCAACCAACGGTAAACTGACCCTGAAATTCATCTGCACTACC
GGTAAACTGCCGGTTCCATGGCCGACTCTGGTGACTACCCTGACCTATGGTGTTCAGTGTTTTTCTCGTT
ACCCGGATCACATGAAGCAGCATGATTTCTTCAAATCTGCAATGCCGGAAGGTTATGTACAGGAGCGCAC
CATTTCTTTCAAAGACGATGGCACCTACAAAACCCGTGCAGAGGTTAAATTTGAAGGTGATACTCTGGTG
AACCGTATTGAACTGAAAGGCATTGATTTCAAAGAGGACGGCAACATCCTGGGCCACAAACTGGAATATA
ACTTCAACTCCCATAACGTTTACATCACCGCAGACAAACAGAAGAACGGTATCAAAGCTAACTTCAAAAT
TCGCCATAACGTTGAAGACGGTAGCGTACAGCTGGCGGACCACTACCAGCAGAACACTCCGATCGGTGAT
GGTCCGGTTCTGCTGCCGGATAACCACTACCTGTCCACCCAGTCTAAACTGTCCAAAGACCCGAACGAAA
AGCGCGACCACATGGTGCTGCTGGAGTTCGTTACTGCAGCAGGTATCACGCACGGCATGGATGAGCTCTA
CAAATAAAGCGGTTAAGATCCGGCTGCTAACAAAGCCCGAAAGGAAGCTGAGTTGGCTGCTGCCACCGCT
GAGCAATAACTAGCATAACCCCTTGGGGCCTCTAAACGGGTCTTGAGGGGTTTTTTGCTGAAAGGAGGAA
CTATATCCGGATATCCACAGGACGGGTGTGGTCGCCATGATCGCGTAGTCGATAGTGGCTCCAAGTAGCG
AAGCGAGCAGGACTGGGCGGCGGCCAAAGCGGTCGGACAGTGCTCCGAGAACGGGTGCGCATAGAAATTG
CATCAACGCATATAGCGCTAGCAGCACGCCATAGTGACTGGCGATGCTGTCGGAATGGACGATATCCCGC
AAGAGGCCCGGCAGTACCGGCATAACCAAGCCTATGCCTACAGCATCCAGGGTGACGGTGCCGAGGATGA
CGATGAGCGCATTGTTAGATTTCATACACGGTGCCTGACTGCGTTAGCAATTTAACTGTGATAAACTACC
GCATTAAAGCTTATCGATGATAAGCTGTCAAACATGAGAATTCTTGAAGACGAAAGGGCCTCGTGATACG
CCTATTTTTATAGGTTAATGTCATGATAATAATGGTTTCTTAGACGTCAGGTGGCACTTTTCGGGGAAAT
GTGCGCGGAACCCCTATTTGTTTATTTTTCTAAATACATTCAAATATGTATCCGCTCATGAGACAATAAC
CCTGATAAATGCTTCAATAATATTGAAAAAGGAAGAGTATGAGTATTCAACATTTCCGTGTCGCCCTTAT
TCCCTTTTTTGCGGCATTTTGCCTTCCTGTTTTTGCTCACCCAGAAACGCTGGTGAAAGTAAAAGATGCT
GAAGATCAGTTGGGTGCACGAGTGGGTTACATCGAACTGGATCTCAACAGCGGTAAGATCCTTGAGAGTT
TTCGCCCCGAAGAACGTTTTCCAATGATGAGCACTTTTAAAGTTCTGCTATGTGGCGCGGTATTATCCCG
TGTTGACGCCGGGCAAGAGCAACTCGGTCGCCGCATACACTATTCTCAGAATGACTTGGTTGAGTACTCA
CCAGTCACAGAAAAGCATCTTACGGATGGCATGACAGTAAGAGAATTATGCAGTGCTGCCATAACCATGA
GTGATAACACTGCGGCCAACTTACTTCTGACAACGATCGGAGGACCGAAGGAGCTAACCGCTTTTTTGCA
CAACATGGGGGATCATGTAACTCGCCTTGATCGTTGGGAACCGGAGCTGAATGAAGCCATACCAAACGAC
GAGCGTGACACCACGATGCCTGCAGCAATGGCAACAACGTTGCGCAAACTATTAACTGGCGAACTACTTA
CTCTAGCTTCCCGGCAACAATTAATAGACTGGATGGAGGCGGATAAAGTTGCAGGACCACTTCTGCGCTC
GGCCCTTCCGGCTGGCTGGTTTATTGCTGATAAATCTGGAGCCGGTGAGCGTGGCTCTCGCGGTATCATT
GCAGCACTGGGGCCAGATGGTAAGCCCTCCCGTATCGTAGTTATCTACACGACGGGGAGTCAGGCAACTA
TGGATGAACGAAATAGACAGATCGCTGAGATAGGTGCCTCACTGATTAAGCATTGGTAACTGTCAGACCA
AGTTTACTCATATATACTTTAGATTGATTTAAAACTTCATTTTTAATTTAAAAGGATCTAGGTGAAGATC
CTTTTTGATAATCTCATGACCAAAATCCCTTAACGTGAGTTTTCGTTCCACTGAGCGTCAGACCCCGTAG
AAAAGATCAAAGGATCTTCTTGAGATCCTTTTTTTCTGCGCGTAATCTGCTGCTTGCAAACAAAAAAACC
ACCGCTACCAGCGGTGGTTTGTTTGCCGGATCAAGAGCTACCAACTCTTTTTCCGAAGGTAACTGGCTTC
AGCAGAGCGCAGATACCAAATACTGTCCTTCTAGTGTAGCCGTAGTTAGGCCACCACTTCAAGAACTCTG
TAGCACCGCCTACATACCTCGCTCTGCTAATCCTGTTACCAGTGGCTGCTGCCAGTGGCGATAAGTCGTG
TCTTACCGGGTTGGACTCAAGACGATAGTTACCGGATAAGGCGCAGCGGTCGGGCTGAACGGGGGGTTCG
TGCACACAGCCCAGCTTGGAGCGAACGACCTACACCGAACTGAGATACCTACAGCGTGAGCTATGAGAAA
GCGCCACGCTTCCCGAAGGGAGAAAGGCGGACAGGTATCCGGTAAGCGGCAGGGTCGGAACAGGAGAGCG
CACGAGGGAGCTTCCAGGGGGAAACGCCTGGTATCTTTATAGTCCTGTCGGGTTTCGCCACCTCTGACTT
GAGCGTCGATTTTTGTGATGCTCGTCAGGGGGGCGGAGCCTATGGAAAAACGCCAGCAACGCGGCCTTTT
TACGGTTCCTGGCCTTTTGCTGGCCTTTTGCTCACATGTTCTTTCCTGCGTTATCCCCTGATTCTGTGGA
TAACCGTATTACCGCCTTTGAGTGAGCTGATACCGCTCGCCGCAGCCGAACGACCGAGCGCAGCGAGTCA
GTGAGCGAGGAAGCGGAAGAGCGCCTGATGCGGTATTTTCTCCTTACGCATCTGTGCGGTATTTCACACC
GCAATGGTGCACTCTCAGTACAATCTGCTCTGATGCCGCATAGTTAAGCCAGTATACACTCCGCTATCGC
TACGTGACTGGGTCATGGCTGCGCCCCGACACCCGCCAACACCCGCTGACGCGCCCTGACGGGCTTGTCT
GCTCCCGGCATCCGCTTACAGACAAGCTGTGACCGCCTCCGGGAGCTGCATGTGTCAGAGGTTTTCACCG
TCATCACCGAAACGCGCGAGGCAGCTGCGGTAAAGCTCATCAGCGTGGTCGTGAAGCGATTCACAGATGT
CTGCCTGTTCATCCGCGTCCAGCTCGTTGAGTTTCTCCAGAAGCGTTAATGTCTGGCTTCTGATAAAGCG
GGCCATGTTAAGGGCGGTTTTTTCCTGTTTGGTCACTGATGCCTCCGTGTAAGGGGGATTTCTGTTCATG
GGGGTAATGATACCGATGAAACGAGAGAGGATGCTCACGATACGGGTTACTGATGATGAACATGCCCGGT
TACTGGAACGTTGTGAGGGTAAACAACTGGCGGTATGGATGCGGCGGGACCAGAGAAAAATCACTCAGGG
TCAATGCCAGCGCTTCGTTAATACAGATGTAGGTGTTCCACAGGGTAGCCAGCAGCATCCTGCGATGCAG
ATCCGGAACATAATGGTGCAGGGCGCTGACTTCCGCGTTTCCAGACTTTACGAAACACGGAAACCGAAGA
CCATTCATGTTGTTGCTCAGGTCGCAGACGTTTTGCAGCAGCAGTCGCTTCACGTTCGCTCGCGTATCGG
TGATTCATTCTGCTAACCAGTAAGGCAACCCCGCCAGCCTAGCCGGGTCCTCAACGACAGGAGCACGATC
ATGCGCACCCGTGGCCAGGACCCAACGCTGCCCGAGATGCGCCGCGTGCGGCTGCTGGAGATGGCGGACG
CGATGGATATGTTCTGCCAAGGGTTGGTTTGCGCATTCACAGTTCTCCGCAAGAATTGATTGGCTCCAAT
TCTTGGAGTGGTGAATCCGTTAGCGAGGTGCCGCCGGCTTCCATTCAGGTCGAGGTGGCCCGGCTCCATG
CACCGCGACGCAACGCGGGGAGGCAGACAAGGTATAGGGCGGCGCCTACAATCCATGCCAACCCGTTCCA
TGTGCTCGCCGAGGCGGCATAAATCGCCGTGACGATCAGCGGTCCAATGATCGAAGTTAGGCTGGTAAGA
GCCGCGAGCGATCCTTGAAGCTGTCCCTGATGGTCGTCATCTACCTGCCTGGACAGCATGGCCTGCAACG
CGGGCATCCCGATGCCGCCGGAAGCGAGAAGAATCATAATGGGGAAGGCCATCCAGCCTCGCGTCGCGAA
CGCCAGCAAGACGTAGCCCAGCGCGTCGGCCGCCATGCCGGCGATAATGGCCTGCTTCTCGCCGAAACGT
TTGGTGGCGGGACCAGTGACGAAGGCTTGAGCGAGGGCGTGCAAGATTCCGAATACCGCAAGCGACAGGC
CGATCATCGTCGCGCTCCAGCGAAAGCGGTCCTCGCCGAAAATGACCCAGAGCGCTGCCGGCACCTGTCC
TACGAGTTGCATGATAAAGAAGACAGTCATAAGTGCGGCGACGATAGTCATGCCCCGCGCCCACCGGAAG
GAGCTGACTGGGTTGAAGGCTCTCAAGGGCATCGGTCGACGCTCTCCCTTATGCGACTCCTGCATTAGGA
AGCAGCCCAGTAGTAGGTTGAGGCCGTTGAGCACCGCCGCCGCAAGGAATGGTGCATGCAAGGAGATGGC
GCCCAACAGTCCCCCGGCCACGGGGCCTGCCACCATACCCACGCCGAAACAAGCGCTCATGAGCCCGAAG
TGGCGAGCCCGATCTTCCCCATCGGTGATGTCGGCGATATAGGCGCCAGCAACCGCACCTGTGGCGCCGG
TGATGCCGGCCACGATGCGTCCGGCGTAGAGGATCGAGATCTCGATCCCGCGAAATTAATACGACTCACT
ATAGG
Features (pLannotate 1.2.2; 17 found; start..end, strand, type, name):
     32..54      +  RBS            RBS: efficient ribosome binding site from bacteriophage T7 gene 10 (Olins and Rangwala, 1989)
     64..81      +  CDS            6xHis: 6xHis affinity tag
     82..99      +  CDS            TEV site (fragment): tobacco etch virus (TEV) protease recognition and cleavage site
    103..906     +  CDS            csoS2 (fragment): CSOS2_HALNC - Experimental evidence at protein level: Swiss-Prot protein existence level 1. Unlike beta-carboxysomes, alpha-carboxysomes (Cb) can form without cargo protein. CsoS2 is essential for Cb formation and is also capable of targeting foreign proteins to the Cb. The Cb shell assembles with the aid of CsoS2; CsoS1A, CsoS1B and CsoS1C form the majority of the shell while CsoS4A and CsoS4B form vertices. CsoS1D forms pseudohexamers that probably control metabolite flux into and out of the shell. From Halothiobacillus neapolitanus (strain ATCC 23641 / c2) (Thiobacillus neapolitanus).
    904..1614    +  CDS            Superfolder GFP: Superfolder GFP is a basic (constitutively fluorescent) green fluorescent protein published in 2005, derived from Aequorea victoria. It is reported to be a very rapidly-maturing weak dimer.
   1633..1682    +  CDS            SET1 (fragment): solubility-enhancement tag derived from T7 phage gene 10B
   1690..1737    +  terminator     T7 terminator: transcription terminator for bacteriophage T7 RNA polymerase
   1763..2055    -  CDS            TcR (fragment): tetracycline efflux protein; tet; confers resistance to tetracycline
   2103..2131    -  promoter       tet promoter: E. coli promoter for tetracycline efflux protein gene
   2244..2348    +  promoter       AmpR promoter: bla
   2349..3206    +  CDS            bla: BLAT_ECOLX - Experimental evidence at protein level: Swiss-Prot protein existence level 1. TEM-type are the most prevalent beta-lactamases in enterobacteria; they hydrolyze the beta-lactam bond in susceptible beta-lactam antibiotics, thus conferring resistance to penicillins and cephalosporins. TEM-3 and TEM-4 are capable of hydrolyzing cefotaxime and ceftazidime. TEM-5 is capable of hydrolyzing ceftazidime. TEM-6 is capable of hydrolyzing ceftazidime and aztreonam. TEM-8/CAZ-2, TEM- 16/CAZ-7 and TEM-24/CAZ-6 are markedly active against ceftazidime. IRT- 4 shows resistance to beta-lactamase in
   3380..3968    +  rep_origin     ori: high-copy-number ColE1/pMB1/pBR322/pUC origin of replication
   4154..4293    -  misc_feature   bom: basis of mobility region from pBR322
   4395..4586    -  CDS            rop: Rop protein, which maintains plasmids at low copy number; rop
   4603..4983    +  CDS            YPB1_ECOLX: Protein predicted: Swiss-Prot protein existence level 4. From Escherichia coli.
   5225..6125    -  CDS            TcR (fragment): tetracycline efflux protein; tet; confers resistance to tetracycline
   6147..6165    +  promoter       T7 promoter: promoter for bacteriophage T7 RNA polymerase
