[The description below was written by a language model from this plasmid's Addgene catalogue record and pLannotate feature annotations shown in this document.]
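Description:
pLz33_CsoS2_NTD_GFP is a bacterial expression plasmid built on a modified pET-14b backbone, in which the vector's own His-tag and thrombin site were removed and BsaI sites were introduced for Golden Gate assembly; those sites were consumed when the insert was cloned. It replicates in E. coli from a ColE1/pMB1-type origin and retains the pBR322-derived bom and rop elements, although the catalogue lists it as high copy. Selection is by ampicillin through the TEM beta-lactamase (bla) gene under its native promoter. Two fragments of the tetracycline resistance gene flank the expression cassette, remnants of the pBR322 lineage interrupted by the cloning region rather than a functional marker.

The payload is a single open reading frame driven by the T7 promoter and the strong phage T7 gene 10 ribosome binding site, and closed by the T7 terminator, so expression requires a host that supplies T7 RNA polymerase. The encoded protein begins with a hexahistidine tag followed by a sequence annotated as a partial TEV protease site, then the N-terminal domain of CsoS2 from Halothiobacillus neapolitanus, fused at its C-terminus to Superfolder GFP. A short stretch annotated as a T7 gene 10B-derived fragment lies between the GFP and the terminator and is probably residual vector sequence. CsoS2 is a scaffolding protein essential for alpha-carboxysome assembly, and the associated work concerns its multivalent interactions with Rubisco. The construct therefore serves to produce a purifiable, fluorescently labelled NTD, presumably for such binding studies. The depositor and repository-sequenced records are the same length and carry identical features, differing only in their start coordinate.
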