Addgene plasmid #140861: pLz33_CsoS2_NTD_GFP
Purpose: His-tagged CsoS2 N-terminal domain (NTD) fused to Superfolder GFP
Depositing lab: David Savage. Depositing organization: University of California, Berkeley. Publication: Multivalent interactions between CsoS2 and Rubisco mediate alpha-carboxysome formation. Oltrogge LM, Chaijarasphong T, Chen AW, Bolin ER, Marqusee S, Savage DF. Nat Struct Mol Biol. 2020 Mar;27(3):281-287. doi: 10.1038/s41594-020-0387-7. Epub 2020 Mar 2. PubMed 32123388.
Backbone
  Vector backbone: pET-14b
  Backbone manufacturer: Novagen
  Backbone size w/o insert (bp): 4614
  Total vector size (bp): 6165
  Modifications to backbone: elimination of built-in His-tag and thrombin recognition site; introduction of BsaI sites for Golden Gate assembly
  Vector type: Bacterial Expression
Growth in bacteria
  Bacterial resistance: Ampicillin, 100 μg/mL
  Growth temperature: 37°C
  Growth strain: DH5alpha
  Copy number: High Copy
Gene/Insert
  Gene/Insert name: CsoS2 NTD fused to GFP (alt name: NTD-GFP)
  Insert size (bp): 1557
  Promoter: T7
  Tag / fusion protein: Hexahistidine tag (N terminal on insert); Superfolder GFP (C terminal on insert)
  Cloning method: Restriction Enzyme; 5′ cloning site BsaI (destroyed during cloning); 3′ cloning site BsaI (destroyed during cloning)
  Sequencing primers: 5′ T7 forward; 3′ T7 reverse
Terms and licenses: Academic/Nonprofit Terms; Industry Terms: Not Available to Industry
How to cite: pLz33_CsoS2_NTD_GFP was a gift from David Savage (Addgene plasmid # 140861 ; http://n2t.net/addgene:140861 ; RRID:Addgene_140861)
